Addgene plasmid #212810: pcDNA5-FRT-TO-NUbo-H2B-His8
Purpose: Constitutive or doxycycline-inducible expression of NUbo-H2B-His8 in mammalian cells
Depositing lab: Helle Ulrich. Depositing organization: Institut fuer Molekulare Biologie (IMB Mainz). Publication: Ubiquiton-An inducible, linkage-specific polyubiquitylation tool. Renz C, Asimaki E, Meister C, Albanese V, Petriukov K, Krapoth NC, Wegmann S, Wollscheid HP, Wong RP, Fulzele A, Chen JX, Leon S, Ulrich HD. Mol Cell. 2024 Jan 18;84(2):386-400.e11. doi: 10.1016/j.molcel.2023.11.016. Epub 2023 Dec 15. PubMed 38103558.
Backbone
  Vector backbone: pcDNA5-FRT/TO
  Vector type: Mammalian Expression
  Selectable markers: Hygromycin
Growth in bacteria
  Bacterial resistance: Ampicillin, 100 μg/mL
  Growth temperature: 37°C
  Growth strain: Top10
  Copy number: High Copy
Gene/Insert
  Gene/Insert name: H2B
  Species: H. sapiens (human), S. cerevisiae (budding yeast)
  Tag / fusion protein: NUbo (N terminal on insert); 8xHis (C terminal on insert)
  Cloning method: Gibson Cloning
Terms and licenses: Academic/Nonprofit Terms; Industry Terms: Not Available to Industry
Depositor comments: pHU5382; NUbo codon-optimized for mammalian cells
How to cite: pcDNA5-FRT-TO-NUbo-H2B-His8 was a gift from Helle Ulrich (Addgene plasmid # 212810 ; http://n2t.net/addgene:212810 ; RRID:Addgene_212810)
