[The description below was written by a language model from this plasmid's Addgene catalogue record and pLannotate feature annotations shown in this document.]
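Description:
pcDNA5-FRT-TO-NUbo-H2B-His8 is a mammalian expression plasmid of about 5.9 kb built on the pcDNA5-FRT/TO backbone. It is propagated in E. coli through a high-copy ColE1/pUC-type origin with ampicillin resistance (AmpR under its own bla promoter). A fragment of the f1 origin and remnants of lac regulatory sequence are also annotated in the backbone. For mammalian cells the backbone carries an FRT site placed directly upstream of a hygromycin resistance coding sequence followed by an SV40 poly(A) signal. In this vector family, FLP-mediated recombination into a genomic FRT acceptor site is what puts the hygromycin gene under a promoter, so hygromycin selection recovers single-copy, site-specific integrants.

The expression cassette uses the CMV immediate early enhancer and promoter followed by tet operator sequences, which the automated annotation labels as PLtetO-1 and TRE3GV fragments. Transcription is therefore constitutive in ordinary cells and doxycycline-inducible in cells that express the Tet repressor, as the stated purpose indicates. The open reading frame encodes human histone H2B (HIST1H2BJ) with NUbo fused at its N terminus and a polyhistidine tag at its C terminus, recorded as 8xHis, and it ends at a bGH poly(A) signal. The NUbo region is codon-optimised for mammalian cells. In the feature table it appears as a ubiquitin fragment followed by a fragment of human MTOR, which is consistent with a rapamycin-binding dimerisation domain, although the record does not define the module explicitly. The associated publication describes Ubiquiton, an inducible and linkage-specific polyubiquitylation tool. In that context this construct most likely supplies a tagged H2B substrate for induced polyubiquitylation, with the His tag available for affinity purification.
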