Features (pLannotate 1.2.2; 24 found; start..end, strand, type, name):
     28..80      -  misc_feature   bom (fragment): basis of mobility region from pBR322
    235..614     +  enhancer       CMV enhancer: human cytomegalovirus immediate early enhancer
    615..818     +  promoter       CMV promoter: human cytomegalovirus (CMV) immediate early promoter
    820..839     +  promoter       PLtetO-1 promoter (fragment): modified phage lambda PL promoter with tet operator sites (Lutz and Bujard, 1997)
    841..860     +  promoter       PLtetO-1 promoter (fragment): modified phage lambda PL promoter with tet operator sites (Lutz and Bujard, 1997)
    868..901     +  promoter       TRE3GV promoter (fragment): 3rd-generation Tet-responsive promoter that can be activated by binding of Tet-On® 3G, optimized for retroviral and lentiviral vectors
    984..1094    +  CDS            UBIQ_AVESA (fragment): Experimental evidence at protein level: Swiss-Prot protein existence level 1. Ubiquitin exists either covalently attached to another protein, or free (unanchored). When covalently bound, it is conjugated to target proteins via an isopeptide bond either as a monomer (monoubiquitin), a polymer linked via different Lys residues of the ubiquitin (polyubiquitin chains) or a linear polymer linked via the initiator Met of the ubiquitin (linear polyubiquitin chains). Polyubiquitin chains, when attached to a target protein, have different functions depending on the Lys residue of the ubiquitin that is
   1143..1421    +  CDS            MTOR (fragment): MTOR_HUMAN - Also known as FRAP, FRAP1, FRAP2, RAFT1, RAPT1. Experimental evidence at protein level: Swiss-Prot protein existence level 1. Serine/threonine protein kinase which is a central regulator of cellular metabolism, growth and survival in response to hormones, growth factors, nutrients, energy and stress signals (PubMed:12087098, PubMed:12150925, PubMed:12150926, PubMed:12231510, PubMed:12718876, PubMed:14651849, PubMed:15268862, PubMed:15467718, PubMed:15545625, PubMed:15718470, PubMed:18497260, PubMed:18762023, PubMed:18925875, PubMed:20516213, PubMed:20537536, PubMed:21659604, PubMe
   1428..1805    +  CDS            H2B (sequence withheld): human histone H2B; HIST1H2BJ
   1806..1826    +  CDS            7xHis: 6xHis affinity tag
   1883..2107    +  polyA_signal   bGH poly(A) signal: bovine growth hormone polyadenylation signal
   2111..2132    +  promoter       SV40 promoter (fragment): SV40 enhancer and early promoter
   2153..2386    +  rep_origin     f1 ori (fragment) (sequence partly withheld): f1 bacteriophage origin of replication; arrow indicates direction of (+) strand synthesis
   2391..2438    +  protein_bind   FRT: FLP-mediated recombination occurs in the 8-bp core sequence TCTAGAAA (Turan and Bode, 2011). FLP recombinase from the Saccharomyces cerevisiae 2μ plasmid
   2446..3468    +  CDS            HygR: aminoglycoside phosphotransferase from E. coli; aph(4)-Ia; confers resistance to hygromycin
   3478..3603    +  CDS            ble (fragment): BLE_KLEPN - Experimental evidence at protein level: Swiss-Prot protein existence level 1. Binding protein with a strong affinity to the bleomycin family of antibiotics. Binds to CL990; an antimitotic-antibiotic compound. From Klebsiella pneumoniae.
   3598..3719    +  polyA_signal   SV40 poly(A) signal: SV40 polyadenylation signal
   3792..3808    -  protein_bind   lac operator: The lac repressor binds to the lac operator to inhibit transcription in E. coli. This inhibition can be relieved by adding lactose or isopropyl-β-D-thiogalactopyranoside (IPTG). lac repressor encoded by lacI
   3816..3846    -  promoter       lac promoter: promoter for the E. coli lac operon
   3861..3882    -  protein_bind   CAP binding site: CAP binding activates transcription in the presence of cAMP. E. coli catabolite activator protein
   3895..3987    -  CDS            lacI (fragment): lac repressor; lacI; The lac repressor binds to the lac operator to inhibit transcription in E. coli. This inhibition can be relieved by adding lactose or isopropyl-β-D-thiogalactopyranoside (IPTG).
   4170..4758    -  rep_origin     ori: high-copy-number ColE1/pMB1/pBR322/pUC origin of replication
   4929..5789    -  CDS            AmpR: β-lactamase; bla; confers resistance to ampicillin, carbenicillin, and related antibiotics
   5790..5894    -  promoter       AmpR promoter: bla
>Addgene plasmid #212810 | pcDNA5-FRT-TO-NUbo-H2B-His8 | addgene full sequence | sequence record 418957 | Addgene NGS Result
GACGGATCGGGAGATCTCCCGATCCCCTATGGTGCACTCTCAGTACAATCTGCTCTGATGCCGCATAGTT
AAGCCAGTATCTGCTCCCTGCTTGTGTGTTGGAGGTCGCTGAGTAGTGCGCGAGCAAAATTTAAGCTACA
ACAAGGCAAGGCTTGACCGACAATTGCATGAAGAATCTGCTTAGGGTTAGGCGTTTTGCGCTGCTTCGCG
ATGTACGGGCCAGATATACGCGTTGACATTGATTATTGACTAGTTATTAATAGTAATCAATTACGGGGTC
ATTAGTTCATAGCCCATATATGGAGTTCCGCGTTACATAACTTACGGTAAATGGCCCGCCTGGCTGACCG
CCCAACGACCCCCGCCCATTGACGTCAATAATGACGTATGTTCCCATAGTAACGCCAATAGGGACTTTCC
ATTGACGTCAATGGGTGGAGTATTTACGGTAAACTGCCCACTTGGCAGTACATCAAGTGTATCATATGCC
AAGTACGCCCCCTATTGACGTCAATGACGGTAAATGGCCCGCCTGGCATTATGCCCAGTACATGACCTTA
TGGGACTTTCCTACTTGGCAGTACATCTACGTATTAGTCATCGCTATTACCATGGTGATGCGGTTTTGGC
AGTACATCAATGGGCGTGGATAGCGGTTTGACTCACGGGGATTTCCAAGTCTCCACCCCATTGACGTCAA
TGGGAGTTTGTTTTGGCACCAAAATCAACGGGACTTTCCAAAATGTCGTAACAACTCCGCCCCATTGACG
CAAATGGGCGGTAGGCGTGTACGGTGGGAGGTCTATATAAGCAGAGCTCTCCCTATCAGTGATAGAGATC
TCCCTATCAGTGATAGAGATCGTCGACGAGCTCGTTTAGTGAACCGTCAGATCGCCTGGAGACGCCATCC
ACGCTGTTTTGACCTCCATAGAAGACACCGGGACCGATCCAGCCTCCGGACTCTAGCGTTTAAACTTAAG
CTTATGCAGATCTTCGTGAAGACCCTGACCGGCAAGACCGCCACCCTGGAGGTGGAGAGCAGCGACACCA
TCGACAACGTGAAGAGCAAGATCCAGGACAAGGAGGGCATCCCCGGCAGCGGCGCCTACCCCTACGACGT
GCCCGACTACGCCGGCAACGGCATCCTGTGGCACGAGATGTGGCACGAGGGCCTGGAGGAGGCCAGCCGC
CTGTACTTCGGCGAGCGCAACGTGAAGGGCATGTTCGAGGTGCTGGAGCCCCTGCACGCCATGATGGAGC
GCGGCCCCCAGACCCTGAAGGAGACCAGCTTCAACCAGGCCTACGGCCGCGACCTGATGGAGGCCCAGGA
GTGGTGCCGCAAGTACATGAAGAGCGGCAACGTGAAGGACCTGCTGCAGGCCTGGGACCTGTACTACCAC
GTGTTCCGCCGCATCAGCAAGACTAGT
[378 nt withheld, positions 1428-1805]
CATCACCATCACCATCACCATCACTAAGCGGCCGCTCGAGTCTAGAGGGCCCGTTTAAACCCGCTGATCA
GCCTCGACTGTGCCTTCTAGTTGCCAGCCATCTGTTGTTTGCCCCTCCCCCGTGCCTTCCTTGACCCTGG
AAGGTGCCACTCCCACTGTCCTTTCCTAATAAAATGAGGAAATTGCATCGCATTGTCTGAGTAGGTGTCA
TTCTATTCTGGGGGGTGGGGTGGGGCAGGACAGCAAGGGGGAGGATTGGGAAGACAATAGCAGGCATGCT
GGGGATGCGGTGGGCTCTATGGCTTCTGAGGCGGAAAGAACCAGCTGGGGCTCTAGGGGGTATCCCC
[124 nt withheld, positions 2153-2276]
C
[91 nt withheld, positions 2278-2368]
AGGGTGATGGTTCACGTACCTAGAAGTTCCTATTCCGAAGTTCCTATTCTCTAGAAAGTATAGGAACTTC
CTTGGCCAAAAAGCCTGAACTCACCGCGACGTCTGTCGAGAAGTTTCTGATCGAAAAGTTCGACAGCGTC
TCCGACCTGATGCAGCTCTCGGAGGGCGAAGAATCTCGTGCTTTCAGCTTCGATGTAGGAGGGCGTGGAT
ATGTCCTGCGGGTAAATAGCTGCGCCGATGGTTTCTACAAAGATCGTTATGTTTATCGGCACTTTGCATC
GGCCGCGCTCCCGATTCCGGAAGTGCTTGACATTGGGGAATTCAGCGAGAGCCTGACCTATTGCATCTCC
CGCCGTGCACAGGGTGTCACGTTGCAAGACCTGCCTGAAACCGAACTGCCCGCTGTTCTGCAGCCGGTCG
CGGAGGCCATGGATGCGATCGCTGCGGCCGATCTTAGCCAGACGAGCGGGTTCGGCCCATTCGGACCGCA
AGGAATCGGTCAATACACTACATGGCGTGATTTCATATGCGCGATTGCTGATCCCCATGTGTATCACTGG
CAAACTGTGATGGACGACACCGTCAGTGCGTCCGTCGCGCAGGCTCTCGATGAGCTGATGCTTTGGGCCG
AGGACTGCCCCGAAGTCCGGCACCTCGTGCACGCGGATTTCGGCTCCAACAATGTCCTGACGGACAATGG
CCGCATAACAGCGGTCATTGACTGGAGCGAGGCGATGTTCGGGGATTCCCAATACGAGGTCGCCAACATC
TTCTTCTGGAGGCCGTGGTTGGCTTGTATGGAGCAGCAGACGCGCTACTTCGAGCGGAGGCATCCGGAGC
TTGCAGGATCGCCGCGGCTCCGGGCGTATATGCTCCGCATTGGTCTTGACCAACTCTATCAGAGCTTGGT
TGACGGCAATTTCGATGATGCAGCTTGGGCGCAGGGTCGATGCGACGCAATCGTCCGATCCGGAGCCGGG
ACTGTCGGGCGTACACAAATCGCCCGCAGAAGCGCGGCCGTCTGGACCGATGGCTGTGTAGAAGTACTCG
CCGATAGTGGAAACCGACGCCCCAGCACTCGTCCGAGGGCAAAGGAATAGCACGTACTACGAGATTTCGA
TTCCACCGCCGCCTTCTATGAAAGGTTGGGCTTCGGAATCGTTTTCCGGGACGCCGGCTGGATGATCCTC
CAGCGCGGGGATCTCATGCTGGAGTTCTTCGCCCACCCCAACTTGTTTATTGCAGCTTATAATGGTTACA
AATAAAGCAATAGCATCACAAATTTCACAAATAAAGCATTTTTTTCACTGCATTCTAGTTGTGGTTTGTC
CAAACTCATCAATGTATCTTATCATGTCTGTATACCGTCGACCTCTAGCTAGAGCTTGGCGTAATCATGG
TCATAGCTGTTTCCTGTGTGAAATTGTTATCCGCTCACAATTCCACACAACATACGAGCCGGAAGCATAA
AGTGTAAAGCCTGGGGTGCCTAATGAGTGAGCTAACTCACATTAATTGCGTTGCGCTCACTGCCCGCTTT
CCAGTCGGGAAACCTGTCGTGCCAGCTGCATTAATGAATCGGCCAACGCGCGGGGAGAGGCGGTTTGCGT
ATTGGGCGCTCTTCCGCTTCCTCGCTCACTGACTCGCTGCGCGCGGTCGTTCGGCTGCGGCGAGCGGTAT
CAGCTCACTCAAAGGCGGTAATACGGTTATCCACAGAATCAGGGGATAACGCAGGAAAGAACATGTGAGC
AAAAGGCCAGCAAAAGGCCAGGAACCGTAAAAAGGCCGCGTTGCTGGCGTTTTTCCATAGGCTCCGCCCC
CCTGACGAGCATCACAAAAATCGACGCTCAAGTCAGAGGTGGCGAAACCCGACAGGACTATAAAGATACC
AGGCGTTTCCCCCTGGAAGCTCCCTCGTGCGCTCTCCTGTTCCGACCCTGCCGCTTACCGGATACCTGTC
CGCCTTTCTCCCTTCGGGAAGCGTGGCGCTTTCTCATAGCTCACGCTGTAGGTATCTCAGTTCGGTGTAG
GTCGTTCGCTCCAAGCTGGGCTGTGTGCACGAACCCCCCGTTCAGCCCGACCGCTGCGCCTTATCCGGTA
ACTATCGTCTTGAGTCCAACCCGGTAAGACACGACTTATCGCCACTGGCAGCAGCCACTGGTAACAGGAT
TAGCAGAGCGAGGTATGTAGGCGGTGCTACAGAGTTCTTGAAGTGGTGGCCTAACTACGGCTACACTAGA
AGAACAGTATTTGGTATCTGCGCTCTGCTGAAGCCAGTTACCTTCGGAAAAAGAGTTGGTAGCTCTTGAT
CCGGCAAACAAACCACCGCTGGTAGCGGTGGTTTTTTTGTTTGCAAGCAGCAGATTACGCGCAGAAAAAA
AGGATCTCAAGAAGATCCTTTGATCTTTTCTACGGGGTCTGACGCTCAGTGGAACGAAAACTCACGTTAA
GGGATTTTGGTCATGAGATTATCAAAAAGGATCTTCACCTAGATCCTTTTAAATTAAAAATGAAGTTTTA
AATCAATCTAAAGTATATATGAGTAAACTTGGTCTGACAGTTACCAATGCTTAATCAGTGAGGCACCTAT
CTCAGCGATCTGTCTATTTCGTTCATCCATAGTTGCCTGACTCCCCGTCGTGTAGATAACTACGATACGG
GAGGGCTTACCATCTGGCCCCAGTGCTGCAATGATACCGCGAGACCCACGCTCACCGGCTCCAGATTTAT
CAGCAATAAACCAGCCAGCCGGAAGGGCCGAGCGCAGAAGTGGTCCTGCAACTTTATCCGCCTCCATCCA
GTCTATTAATTGTTGCCGGGAAGCTAGAGTAAGTAGTTCGCCAGTTAATAGTTTGCGCAACGTTGTTGCC
ATTGCTACAGGCATCGTGGTGTCACGCTCGTCGTTTGGTATGGCTTCATTCAGCTCCGGTTCCCAACGAT
CAAGGCGAGTTACATGATCCCCCATGTTGTGCAAAAAAGCGGTTAGCTCCTTCGGTCCTCCGATCGTTGT
CAGAAGTAAGTTGGCCGCAGTGTTATCACTCATGGTTATGGCAGCACTGCATAATTCTCTTACTGTCATG
CCATCCGTAAGATGCTTTTCTGTGACTGGTGAGTACTCAACCAAGTCATTCTGAGAATAGTGTATGCGGC
GACCGAGTTGCTCTTGCCCGGCGTCAATACGGGATAATACCGCGCCACATAGCAGAACTTTAAAAGTGCT
CATCATTGGAAAACGTTCTTCGGGGCGAAAACTCTCAAGGATCTTACCGCTGTTGAGATCCAGTTCGATG
TAACCCACTCGTGCACCCAACTGATCTTCAGCATCTTTTACTTTCACCAGCGTTTCTGGGTGAGCAAAAA
CAGGAAGGCAAAATGCCGCAAAAAAGGGAATAAGGGCGACACGGAAATGTTGAATACTCATACTCTTCCT
TTTTCAATATTATTGAAGCATTTATCAGGGTTATTGTCTCATGAGCGGATACATATTTGAATGTATTTAG
AAAAATAAACAAATAGGGGTTCCGCGCACATTTCCCCGAAAAGTGCCACCTGACGTC
